>Addgene plasmid #159637 | Integrin-αv Headpiece M400GC | addgene full sequence | sequence record 319308 | Addgene NGS Result
TGTGTGTTGGAGGTCGCTGAGTAGTGCGCGAGCAAAATTTAAGCTACAACAAGGCAAGGCTTGACCGACA
ATTGCATGAAGAATCTGCTTAGGGTTAGGCGTTTTGCGCTGCTTCGCGATGTACGGGCCAGATATACGCG
TTGACATTGATTATTGACTAGTTATTAATAGTAATCAATTACGGGGTCATTAGTTCATAGCCCATATATG
GAGTTCCGCGTTACATAACTTACGGTAAATGGCCCGCCTGGCTGACCGCCCAACGACCCCCGCCCATTGA
CGTCAATAATGACGTATGTTCCCATAGTAACGCCAATAGGGACTTTCCATTGACGTCAATGGGTGGAGTA
TTTACGGTAAACTGCCCACTTGGCAGTACATCAAGTGTATCATATGCCAAGTACGCCCCCTATTGACGTC
AATGACGGTAAATGGCCCGCCTGGCATTATGCCCAGTACATGACCTTATGGGACTTTCCTACTTGGCAGT
ACATCTACGTATTAGTCATCGCTATTACCATGGTGATGCGGTTTTGGCAGTACATCAATGGGCGTGGATA
GCGGTTTGACTCACGGGGATTTCCAAGTCTCCACCCCATTGACGTCAATGGGAGTTTGTTTTGGCACCAA
AATCAACGGGACTTTCCAAAATGTCGTAACAACTCCGCCCCATTGACGCAAATGGGCGGTAGGCGTGTAC
GGTGGGAGGTCTATATAAGCAGAGCTCTCTGGCTAACTAGAGAACCCACTGCTTACTGGCTTATCGAAAT
TAATACGACTCACTATAGGGAGACCCAAGCTGGCTAGCGTTTAAACGGGCCCTCTAGAGGCGATGGCTTT
TCCGCCGCGGCGACGGCTGCGCCTCGGTCCCCGCGGCCTCCCGCTTCTTCTCTCGGGACTCCTGCTACCT
CTGTGCCGCGCCTTCAACCTAGACGTGGACAGTCCTGCCGAGTACTCTGGCCCCGAGGGAAGTTACTTCG
GCTTCGCCGTGGATTTCTTCGTGCCCAGCGCGTCTTCCCGGATGTTTCTTCTCGTGGGAGCTCCCAAAGC
AAACACCACCCAGCCTGGGATTGTGGAAGGAGGGCAGGTCCTCAAATGTGACTGGTCTTCTACCCGCCGG
TGCCAGCCAATTGAATTTGATGCAACAGGCAATAGAGATTATGCCAAGGATGATCCATTGGAATTTAAGT
CCCATCAGTGGTTTGGAGCATCTGTGAGGTCGAAACAGGATAAAATTTTGGCCTGTGCCCCATTGTACCA
TTGGAGAACTGAGATGAAACAGGAGCGAGAGCCTGTTGGAACATGCTTTCTTCAAGATGGAACAAAGACT
GTTGAGTATGCTCCATGTAGATCACAAGATATTGATGCTGATGGACAGGGATTTTGTCAAGGAGGATTCA
GCATTGATTTTACTAAAGCTGACAGAGTACTTCTTGGTGGTCCTGGTAGCTTTTATTGGCAAGGTCAGCT
TATTTCGGATCAAGTGGCAGAAATCGTATCTAAATACGACCCCAATGTTTACAGCATCAAGTATAATAAC
CAATTAGCAACTCGGACTGCACAAGCTATTTTTGATGACAGCTATTTGGGTTATTCTGTGGCTGTCGGAG
ATTTCAATGGTGATGGCATAGATGACTTTGTTTCAGGAGTTCCAAGAGCAGCAAGGACTTTGGGAATGGT
TTATATTTATGATGGGAAGAACATGTCCTCCTTATACAATTTTACTGGCGAGCAGATGGCTGCATATTTC
GGATTTTCTGTAGCTGCCACTGACATTAATGGAGATGATTATGCAGATGTGTTTATTGGAGCACCTCTCT
TCATGGATCGTGGCTCTGATGGCAAACTCCAAGAGGTGGGGCAGGTCTCAGTGTCTCTACAGAGAGCTTC
AGGAGACTTCCAGACGACAAAGCTGAATGGATTTGAGGTCTTTGCACGGTTTGGCAGTGCCATAGCTCCT
TTGGGAGATCTGGACCAGGATGGTTTCAATGATATTGCAATTGCTGCTCCATATGGGGGTGAAGATAAAA
AAGGAATTGTTTATATCTTCAATGGAAGATCAACAGGCTTGAACGCAGTCCCATCTCAAATCCTTGAAGG
GCAGTGGGCTGCTCGAAGCGGATGCCCACCAAGCTTTGGCTATTCAATGAAAGGAGCCACAGATATAGAC
AAAAATGGATATCCAGACTTAATTGTAGGAGCTTTTGGTGTAGATCGAGCTATCTTATACAGGGCCAGAC
CAGTTATCACTGTAAATGCTGGTCTTGAAGTGTACCCTAGCATTTTAAATCAAGACAATAAAACCTGCTC
ACTGCCTGGAACAGCTCTCAAAGTTTCCTGTTTTAATGTTAGGTTCTGCTTAAAGGCAGATGGCAAAGGA
GTACTTCCCAGGAAACTTAATTTCCAGGTGGAACTTCTTTTGGATAAACTCAAGCAAAAGGGAGCAATTC
GACGAGCACTGTTTCTCTACAGCAGGTCCCCAAGTCACTCCAAGAACATGACTATTTCAAGGGGGGGACT
GATGCAGTGTGAGGAATTGATAGCGTATCTGCGGGATGAATCTGAATTTAGAGACAAACTCACTCCAATT
ACTATTTTTATGGAATATCGGTTGGATTATAGAACAGCTGCTGATACAACAGGCTTGCAACCCATTCTTA
ACCAGTTCACGCCTGCTAACATTAGTCGACAGGCTCACATTCTACTTGACACCGGTGGACTGGAGGTGCT
CTTCCAAGGCCCCGGAGAAAATGCTCAGCTGGAAAAAGAGCTCCAGGCACTTGAGAAGGAAAATGCACAG
CTGGAATGGGAATTACAAGCACTAGAGAAGGAGCTAGCTCAAACCACTGGTTGGAGAGGTGGCCATGTTG
TGGAAGGCTTGGCTGGTGAATTGGAACAATTGAGAGCCCGTCTGGAGCATCACCCACAAGGCCAAAGAGA
ACCAGCGGGCCATCACCATCACCATCACTAAAAGCTTAAGTTTAAACCGCTGATCAGCCTCGACTGTGCC
TTCTAGTTGCCAGCCATCTGTTGTTTGCCCCTCCCCCGTGCCTTCCTTGACCCTGGAAGGTGCCACTCCC
ACTGTCCTTTCCTAATAAAATGAGGAAATTGCATCGCATTGTCTGAGTAGGTGTCATTCTATTCTGGGGG
GTGGGGTGGGGCAGGACAGCAAGGGGGAGGATTGGGAAGACAATAGCAGGCATGCTGGGGATGCGGTGGG
CTCTATGGCTTCTGAGGCGGAAAGAACCAGCTGGGGCTCTAGGGGGTATCCCC
[124 nt withheld, positions 3274-3397]
C
[91 nt withheld, positions 3399-3489]
A
[49 nt withheld, positions 3491-3539]
CCTTTGACGTTGGAGTCCACGTTCTTT
[37 nt withheld, positions 3567-3603]
ACCCTATCTCGGTCTATTCTTTTGATTTATAAGGGATTTTGCCGATTTCGGCCTATTGGTTAAAAAATGA
GCTGATTTAACAAAAATTTAACGCGAATTAATTCTGTGGAATGTGTGTCAGTTAGGGTGTGGAAAGTCCC
CAGGCTCCCCAGCAGGCAGAAGTATGCAAAGCATGCATCTCAATTAGTCAGCAACCAGGTGTGGAAAGTC
CCCAGGCTCCCCAGCAGGCAGAAGTATGCAAAGCATGCATCTCAATTAGTCAGCAACCATAGTCCCGCCC
CTAACTCCGCCCATCCCGCCCCTAACTCCGCCCAGTTCCGCCCATTCTCCGCCCCATGGCTGACTAATTT
TTTTTATTTATGCAGAGGCCGAGGCCGCCTCTGCCTCTGAGCTATTCCAGAAGTAGTGAGGAGGCTTTTT
TGGAGGCCTAGGCTTTTGCAAAAAGCTCCCGGGAGCTTGTATATCCATTTTCGGATCTGATCAGCACGTG
ATGAAAAAGCCTGAACTCACCGCGACGTCTGTCGAGAAGTTTCTGATCGAAAAGTTCGACAGCGTCTCCG
ACCTGATGCAGCTCTCGGAGGGCGAAGAATCTCGTGCTTTCAGCTTCGATGTAGGAGGGCGTGGATATGT
CCTGCGGGTAAATAGCTGCGCCGATGGTTTCTACAAAGATCGTTATGTTTATCGGCACTTTGCATCGGCC
GCGCTCCCGATTCCGGAAGTGCTTGACATTGGGGAATTCAGCGAGAGCCTGACCTATTGCATCTCCCGCC
GTGCACAGGGTGTCACGTTGCAAGACCTGCCTGAAACCGAACTGCCCGCTGTTCTGCAGCCGGTCGCGGA
GGCCATGGATGCGATCGCTGCGGCCGATCTTAGCCAGACGAGCGGGTTCGGCCCATTCGGACCGCAAGGA
ATCGGTCAATACACTACATGGCGTGATTTCATATGCGCGATTGCTGATCCCCATGTGTATCACTGGCAAA
CTGTGATGGACGACACCGTCAGTGCGTCCGTCGCGCAGGCTCTCGATGAGCTGATGCTTTGGGCCGAGGA
CTGCCCCGAAGTCCGGCACCTCGTGCACGCGGATTTCGGCTCCAACAATGTCCTGACGGACAATGGCCGC
ATAACAGCGGTCATTGACTGGAGCGAGGCGATGTTCGGGGATTCCCAATACGAGGTCGCCAACATCTTCT
TCTGGAGGCCGTGGTTGGCTTGTATGGAGCAGCAGACGCGCTACTTCGAGCGGAGGCATCCGGAGCTTGC
AGGATCGCCGCGGCTCCGGGCGTATATGCTCCGCATTGGTCTTGACCAACTCTATCAGAGCTTGGTTGAC
GGCAATTTCGATGATGCAGCTTGGGCGCAGGGTCGATGCGACGCAATCGTCCGATCCGGAGCCGGGACTG
TCGGGCGTACACAAATCGCCCGCAGAAGCGCGGCCGTCTGGACCGATGGCTGTGTAGAAGTACTCGCCGA
TAGTGGAAACCGACGCCCCAGCACTCGTCCGAGGGCAAAGGAATAGCACGTGCTACGAGATTTCGATTCC
ACCGCCGCCTTCTATGAAAGGTTGGGCTTCGGAATCGTTTTCCGGGACGCCGGCTGGATGATCCTCCAGC
GCGGGGATCTCATGCTGGAGTTCTTCGCCCACCCCAACTTGTTTATTGCAGCTTATAATGGTTACAAATA
AAGCAATAGCATCACAAATTTCACAAATAAAGCATTTTTTTCACTGCATTCTAGTTGTGGTTTGTCCAAA
CTCATCAATGTATCTTATCATGTCTGTATACCGTCGACCTCTAGCTAGAGCTTGGCGTAATCATGGTCAT
AGCTGTTTCCTGTGTGAAATTGTTATCCGCTCACAATTCCACACAACATACGAGCCGGAAGCATAAAGTG
TAAAGCCTGGGGTGCCTAATGAGTGAGCTAACTCACATTAATTGCGTTGCGCTCACTGCCCGCTTTCCAG
TCGGGAAACCTGTCGTGCCAGCTGCATTAATGAATCGGCCAACGCGCGGGGAGAGGCGGTTTGCGTATTG
GGCGCTCTTCCGCTTCCTCGCTCACTGACTCGCTGCGCTCGGTCGTTCGGCTGCGGCGAGCGGTATCAGC
TCACTCAAAGGCGGTAATACGGTTATCCACAGAATCAGGGGATAACGCAGGAAAGAACATGTGAGCAAAA
GGCCAGCAAAAGGCCAGGAACCGTAAAAAGGCCGCGTTGCTGGCGTTTTTCCATAGGCTCCGCCCCCCTG
ACGAGCATCACAAAAATCGACGCTCAAGTCAGAGGTGGCGAAACCCGACAGGACTATAAAGATACCAGGC
GTTTCCCCCTGGAAGCTCCCTCGTGCGCTCTCCTGTTCCGACCCTGCCGCTTACCGGATACCTGTCCGCC
TTTCTCCCTTCGGGAAGCGTGGCGCTTTCTCATAGCTCACGCTGTAGGTATCTCAGTTCGGTGTAGGTCG
TTCGCTCCAAGCTGGGCTGTGTGCACGAACCCCCCGTTCAGCCCGACCGCTGCGCCTTATCCGGTAACTA
TCGTCTTGAGTCCAACCCGGTAAGACACGACTTATCGCCACTGGCAGCAGCCACTGGTAACAGGATTAGC
AGAGCGAGGTATGTAGGCGGTGCTACAGAGTTCTTGAAGTGGTGGCCTAACTACGGCTACACTAGAAGAA
CAGTATTTGGTATCTGCGCTCTGCTGAAGCCAGTTACCTTCGGAAAAAGAGTTGGTAGCTCTTGATCCGG
CAAACAAACCACCGCTGGTAGCGGTGGTTTTTTTGTTTGCAAGCAGCAGATTACGCGCAGAAAAAAAGGA
TCTCAAGAAGATCCTTTGATCTTTTCTACGGGGTCTGACGCTCAGTGGAACGAAAACTCACGTTAAGGGA
TTTTGGTCATGAGATTATCAAAAAGGATCTTCACCTAGATCCTTTTAAATTAAAAATGAAGTTTTAAATC
AATCTAAAGTATATATGAGTAAACTTGGTCTGACAGTTACCAATGCTTAATCAGTGAGGCACCTATCTCA
GCGATCTGTCTATTTCGTTCATCCATAGTTGCCTGACTCCCCGTCGTGTAGATAACTACGATACGGGAGG
GCTTACCATCTGGCCCCAGTGCTGCAATGATACCGCGAGACCCACGCTCACCGGCTCCAGATTTATCAGC
AATAAACCAGCCAGCCGGAAGGGCCGAGCGCAGAAGTGGTCCTGCAACTTTATCCGCCTCCATCCAGTCT
ATTAATTGTTGCCGGGAAGCTAGAGTAAGTAGTTCGCCAGTTAATAGTTTGCGCAACGTTGTTGCCATTG
CTACAGGCATCGTGGTGTCACGCTCGTCGTTTGGTATGGCTTCATTCAGCTCCGGTTCCCAACGATCAAG
GCGAGTTACATGATCCCCCATGTTGTGCAAAAAAGCGGTTAGCTCCTTCGGTCCTCCGATCGTTGTCAGA
AGTAAGTTGGCCGCAGTGTTATCACTCATGGTTATGGCAGCACTGCATAATTCTCTTACTGTCATGCCAT
CCGTAAGATGCTTTTCTGTGACTGGTGAGTACTCAACCAAGTCATTCTGAGAATAGTGTATGCGGCGACC
GAGTTGCTCTTGCCCGGCGTCAATACGGGATAATACCGCGCCACATAGCAGAACTTTAAAAGTGCTCATC
ATTGGAAAACGTTCTTCGGGGCGAAAACTCTCAAGGATCTTACCGCTGTTGAGATCCAGTTCGATGTAAC
CCACTCGTGCACCCAACTGATCTTCAGCATCTTTTACTTTCACCAGCGTTTCTGGGTGAGCAAAAACAGG
AAGGCAAAATGCCGCAAAAAAGGGAATAAGGGCGACACGGAAATGTTGAATACTCATACTCTTCCTTTTT
CAATATTATTGAAGCATTTATCAGGGTTATTGTCTCATGAGCGGATACATATTTGAATGTATTTAGAAAA
ATAAACAAATAGGGGTTCCGCGCACATTTCCCCGAAAAGTGCCACCTGACGTCGACGGATCGGGAGATCT
CCCGATCCCCTATGGTGCACTCTCAGTACAATCTGCTCTGATGCCGCATAGTTAAGCCAGTATCTGCTCC
CTGCT
Features (pLannotate 1.2.2; 21 found; start..end, strand, type, name):
    143..522     +  enhancer       CMV enhancer: human cytomegalovirus immediate early enhancer
    523..726     +  promoter       CMV promoter: human cytomegalovirus (CMV) immediate early promoter
    722..755     +  LTR            5' LTR (truncated) (fragment): truncated 5' long terminal repeat (LTR) from HIV-1
    771..789     +  promoter       T7 promoter: promoter for bacteriophage T7 RNA polymerase
    833..2716    +  CDS            ITGAV (fragment): ITAV_HUMAN - Also known as MSK8 From Homo sapiens (Human).
   2951..2968    +  CDS            7xHis (fragment): 6xHis affinity tag
   3004..3228    +  polyA_signal   bGH poly(A) signal: bovine growth hormone polyadenylation signal
   3232..3253    +  promoter       SV40 promoter (fragment): SV40 enhancer and early promoter
   3274..3702    +  rep_origin     f1 ori (sequence partly withheld): f1 bacteriophage origin of replication; arrow indicates direction of (+) strand synthesis
   3716..4045    +  promoter       SV40 promoter: SV40 enhancer and early promoter
   4094..5119    +  CDS            HygR: aminoglycoside phosphotransferase from E. coli; aph(4)-Ia; confers resistance to hygromycin
   5129..5254    +  CDS            ble (fragment): BLE_KLEPN - Experimental evidence at protein level: Swiss-Prot protein existence level 1. Binding protein with a strong affinity to the bleomycin family of antibiotics. Binds to CL990; an antimitotic-antibiotic compound. From Klebsiella pneumoniae.
   5249..5370    +  polyA_signal   SV40 poly(A) signal: SV40 polyadenylation signal
   5443..5459    -  protein_bind   lac operator: The lac repressor binds to the lac operator to inhibit transcription in E. coli. This inhibition can be relieved by adding lactose or isopropyl-β-D-thiogalactopyranoside (IPTG). lac repressor encoded by lacI
   5467..5497    -  promoter       lac promoter: promoter for the E. coli lac operon
   5512..5533    -  protein_bind   CAP binding site: CAP binding activates transcription in the presence of cAMP. E. coli catabolite activator protein
   5546..5638    -  CDS            lacI (fragment): lac repressor; lacI; The lac repressor binds to the lac operator to inhibit transcription in E. coli. This inhibition can be relieved by adding lactose or isopropyl-β-D-thiogalactopyranoside (IPTG).
   5821..6409    -  rep_origin     ori: high-copy-number ColE1/pMB1/pBR322/pUC origin of replication
   6580..7440    -  CDS            AmpR: β-lactamase; bla; confers resistance to ampicillin, carbenicillin, and related antibiotics
   7441..7545    -  promoter       AmpR promoter: bla
   7604..7656    -  misc_feature   bom (fragment): basis of mobility region from pBR322
