[The description below was written by a language model from this plasmid's Addgene catalogue record and pLannotate feature annotations shown in this document.]
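Description:
Integrin-αv Headpiece M400GC is a mammalian expression plasmid built on the pcDNA3.1 hygro backbone. It encodes a truncated, soluble headpiece fragment of human integrin alpha v (ITGAV), residues 1–594. The fragment carries an M400C substitution with a glycine inserted immediately before position 400. The catalogue lists C-terminal Strep II and 6xHis tags for affinity purification. The feature table annotates the His tag a couple of hundred bases downstream of the end of the ITGAV match. The Strep II tag is not annotated, and the content of the intervening segment is not identified. The record does not say what the engineered cysteine is for. The associated publication concerns the structural basis of integrin β-subunit specificity for latent TGF-β, so the construct was presumably made to produce recombinant αv headpiece for structural or biochemical work. An αv fragment would normally be co-expressed with a partner β-subunit construct.

Expression is driven by the CMV immediate-early enhancer and promoter and terminated by the bovine growth hormone polyadenylation signal. A T7 promoter upstream of the insert serves as a sequencing primer site. A separate cassette with the SV40 early promoter, the hygromycin phosphotransferase gene and the SV40 poly(A) signal allows hygromycin selection of stably transfected mammalian cells. In E. coli the plasmid replicates from a high-copy ColE1/pUC-type origin and is selected with ampicillin through β-lactamase. An f1 origin is also present. Several short annotated fragments (HIV-1 LTR, ble, lacI and bom) appear to be backbone remnants or partial matches rather than functional elements. The sequenced record is 7,668 nt, somewhat larger than the approximate 7,300 bp catalogue size.
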