Addgene plasmid #159637: Integrin-αv Headpiece M400GC
Purpose: Contains integrin alpha v residues 1–594 with the M400C mutation and Gly inserted prior to residue 400
Depositing lab: Timothy Springer. Depositing organization: Boston Children's Hospital. Publication: Structural determinants of integrin beta-subunit specificity for latent TGF-beta. Dong X, Hudson NE, Lu C, Springer TA. Nat Struct Mol Biol. 2014 Dec;21(12):1091-6. doi: 10.1038/nsmb.2905. Epub 2014 Nov 10. PubMed 25383667.
Backbone
  Vector backbone: pcDNA3.1 hygro
  Backbone size w/o insert (bp): 5500
  Total vector size (bp): 7300
  Vector type: Mammalian Expression
  Selectable markers: Hygromycin
Growth in bacteria
  Bacterial resistance: Ampicillin, 100 μg/mL
  Growth temperature: 37°C
  Growth strain: DH5alpha
  Copy number: Unknown
Gene/Insert
  Gene/Insert name: alpha v headpiece M400GC (alt name: av-hp (M400C))
  Insert size (bp): 1800
  Mutation: M400C
  Tag / fusion protein: Strep II (C terminal on insert); 6x His (C terminal on insert)
  Cloning method: Ligation Independent Cloning
  Sequencing primers: 5′ T7 forward; 3′ T7 reverse
Terms and licenses: Academic/Nonprofit Terms; Industry Terms: Not Available to Industry
How to cite: Integrin-αv Headpiece M400GC was a gift from Timothy Springer (Addgene plasmid # 159637 ; http://n2t.net/addgene:159637 ; RRID:Addgene_159637)
