>Addgene plasmid #159637 | Integrin-αv Headpiece M400GC | depositor partial sequence | sequence record 309883 | alpha v headpiece
ATGGCTTTTCCGCCGCGGCGACGGCTGCGCCTCGGTCCCCGCGGCCTCCCGCTTCTTCTCTCGGGACTCC
TGCTACCTCTGTGCCGCGCCTTCAACCTAGACGTGGACAGTCCTGCCGAGTACTCTGGCCCCGAGGGAAG
TTACTTCGGCTTCGCCGTGGATTTCTTCGTGCCCAGCGCGTCTTCCCGGATGTTTCTTCTCGTGGGAGCT
CCCAAAGCAAACACCACCCAGCCTGGGATTGTGGAAGGAGGGCAGGTCCTCAAATGTGACTGGTCTTCTA
CCCGCCGGTGCCAGCCAATTGAATTTGATGCAACAGGCAATAGAGATTATGCCAAGGATGATCCATTGGA
ATTTAAGTCCCATCAGTGGTTTGGAGCATCTGTGAGGTCGAAACAGGATAAAATTTTGGCCTGTGCCCCA
TTGTACCATTGGAGAACTGAGATGAAACAGGAGCGAGAGCCTGTTGGAACATGCTTTCTTCAAGATGGAA
CAAAGACTGTTGAGTATGCTCCATGTAGATCACAAGATATTGATGCTGATGGACAGGGATTTTGTCAAGG
AGGATTCAGCATTGATTTTACTAAAGCTGACAGAGTACTTCTTGGTGGTCCTGGTAGCTTTTATTGGCAA
GGTCAGCTTATTTCGGATCAAGTGGCAGAAATCGTATCTAAATACGACCCCAATGTTTACAGCATCAAGT
ATAATAACCAATTAGCAACTCGGACTGCACAAGCTATTTTTGATGACAGCTATTTGGGTTATTCTGTGGC
TGTCGGAGATTTCAATGGTGATGGCATAGATGACTTTGTTTCAGGAGTTCCAAGAGCAGCAAGGACTTTG
GGAATGGTTTATATTTATGATGGGAAGAACATGTCCTCCTTATACAATTTTACTGGCGAGCAGATGGCTG
CATATTTCGGATTTTCTGTAGCTGCCACTGACATTAATGGAGATGATTATGCAGATGTGTTTATTGGAGC
ACCTCTCTTCATGGATCGTGGCTCTGATGGCAAACTCCAAGAGGTGGGGCAGGTCTCAGTGTCTCTACAG
AGAGCTTCAGGAGACTTCCAGACGACAAAGCTGAATGGATTTGAGGTCTTTGCACGGTTTGGCAGTGCCA
TAGCTCCTTTGGGAGATCTGGACCAGGATGGTTTCAATGATATTGCAATTGCTGCTCCATATGGGGGTGA
AGATAAAAAAGGAATTGTTTATATCTTCAATGGAAGATCAACAGGCTTGAACGCAGTCCCATCTCAAATC
CTTGAAGGGCAGTGGGCTGCTCGAAGCGGATGCCCACCAAGCTTTGGCTATTCAATGAAAGGAGCCACAG
ATATAGACAAAAATGGATATCCAGACTTAATTGTAGGAGCTTTTGGTGTAGATCGAGCTATCTTATACAG
GGCCAGACCAGTTATCACTGTAAATGCTGGTCTTGAAGTGTACCCTAGCATTTTAAATCAAGACAATAAA
ACCTGCTCACTGCCTGGAACAGCTCTCAAAGTTTCCTGTTTTAATGTTAGGTTCTGCTTAAAGGCAGATG
GCAAAGGAGTACTTCCCAGGAAACTTAATTTCCAGGTGGAACTTCTTTTGGATAAACTCAAGCAAAAGGG
AGCAATTCGACGAGCACTGTTTCTCTACAGCAGGTCCCCAAGTCACTCCAAGAACATGACTATTTCAAGG
GGGGGACTGATGCAGTGTGAGGAATTGATAGCGTATCTGCGGGATGAATCTGAATTTAGAGACAAACTCA
CTCCAATTACTATTTTTATGGAATATCGGTTGGATTATAGAACAGCTGCTGATACAACAGGCTTGCAACC
CATTCTTAACCAGTTCACGCCTGCTAACATTAGTCGACAGGCTCACATTCTACTTGAC
